>Addgene plasmid #128689 | His-TEV-GB1 Ala34Met | addgene full sequence | sequence record 252989 | Addgene NGS Result
CTCATGACCAAAATCCCTTAACGTGAGTTACGCGCGCGTCGTTCCACTGAGCGTCAGACCCCGTAGAAAA
GATCAAAGGATCTTCTTGAGATCCTTTTTTTCTGCGCGTAATCTGCTGCTTGCAAACAAAAAAACCACCG
CTACCAGCGGTGGTTTGTTTGCCGGATCAAGAGCTACCAACTCTTTTTCCGAAGGTAACTGGCTTCAGCA
GAGCGCAGATACCAAATACTGTTCTTCTAGTGTAGCCGTAGTTAGCCCACCACTTCAAGAACTCTGTAGC
ACCGCCTACATACCTCGCTCTGCTAATCCTGTTACCAGTGGCTGCTGCCAGTGGCGATAAGTCGTGTCTT
ACCGGGTTGGACTCAAGACGATAGTTACCGGATAAGGCGCAGCGGTCGGGCTGAACGGGGGGTTCGTGCA
CACAGCCCAGCTTGGAGCGAACGACCTACACCGAACTGAGATACCTACAGCGTGAGCTATGAGAAAGCGC
CACGCTTCCCGAAGGGAGAAAGGCGGACAGGTATCCGGTAAGCGGCAGGGTCGGAACAGGAGAGCGCACG
AGGGAGCTTCCAGGGGGAAACGCCTGGTATCTTTATAGTCCTGTCGGGTTTCGCCACCTCTGACTTGAGC
GTCGATTTTTGTGATGCTCGTCAGGGGGGCGGAGCCTATGGAAAAACGCCAGCAACGCGGCCTTTTTACG
GTTCCTGGCCTTTTGCTGGCCTTTTGCTCACATGTTCTTTCCTGCGTTATCCCCTGATTCTGTGGATAAC
CGTATTACCGCCTTTGAGTGAGCTGATACCGCTCGCCGCAGCCGAACGACCGAGCGCAGCGAGTCAGTGA
GCGAGGAAGCGGAAGGCGAGAGTAGGGAACTGCCAGGCATCAAACTAAGCAGAAGGCCCCTGACGGATGG
CCTTTTTGCGTTTCTACAAACTCTTTCTGTGTTGTAAAACGACGGCCAGTCTTAAGCTCGGGCCCCCTGG
GCGGTTCTGATAACGAGTAATCGTTAATCCGCAAATAACGTAAAAACCCGCTTCGGCGGGTTTTTTTATG
GGGGGAGTTTAGGGAAAGAGCATTTGTCAGAATATTTAAGGGCGCCTGTCACTTTGCTTGATATATGAGA
ATTATTTAACCTTATAAATGAGAAAAAAGCAACGCACTTTAAATAAGATACGTTGCTTTTTCGATTGATG
AACACCTATAATTAAACTATTCATCTATTATTTATGATTTTTTGTATATACAATATTTCTAGTTTGTTAA
AGAGAATTAAGAAAATAAATCTCGAAAATAATAAAGGGAAAATCAGTTTTTGATATCAAAATTATACATG
TCAACGATAATACAAAATATAATACAAACTATAAGATGTTATCAGTATTTATTATCATTTAGAATAAATT
TTGTGTCGCCCTTCCGCGAAATTAATACGACTCACTATAGGGGAATTGTGAGCGGATAACAATTCCCCTC
TAGAAATAATTTTGTTTAACTTTTAGGAGGTAAAACATATGAGCCATCACCACCACCACCACGACTACGA
CATTCCGACGACGGAGAACTTGTATTTCCAGGGTCAGTACAAACTGATCCTGAATGGCAAGACCCTGAAG
GGTGAAACCACCACCGAAGCGGTCGATGCAGCGACGGCTGAAAAAGTTTTCAAGCAATATATGAACGATA
ATGGTGTTGACGGCGAGTGGACTTACGATGACGCCACGAAAACCTTTACCGTGACCGAGTAACTCGAGCC
CCCTAGCATAACCCCTTGGGGCCTCTAAACGGGTCTTGAGGGGTTTTTTGCCCCTGAGACGCGTCAATCG
AGTTCGTACCTAAGGGCGACACCCCATAATTAGCCCGGGCGAAAGGCCCAGTCTTTCGACTGAGCCTTTC
GTTTTATTTGATGCCTGGCAGTTCCCTACTCTCGCATGGGGAGTCCCCACACTACCATCGGCGCTACGGC
GTTTCACTTCTGAGTTCGGCATGGGGTCAGGTGGGACCACCGCGCTACTGCCGCCAGGCAAACAAGGGGT
GTTATGAGCCATATTCAGGTATAAATGGGCTCGCGATAATGTTCAGAATTGGTTAATTGGTTGTAACACT
GACCCCTATTTGTTTATTTTTCTAAATACATTCAAATATGTATCCGCTCATGAGACAATAACCCTGATAA
ATGCTTCAATAATATTGAAAAAGGAAGAATATGAGTATTCAACATTTCCGTGTCGCCCTTATTCCCTTTT
TTGCGGCATTTTGCCTTCCTGTTTTTGCTCACCCAGAAACGCTGGTGAAAGTAAAAGATGCTGAAGATCA
GTTGGGTGCACGAGTGGGTTACATCGAACTGGATCTCAACAGCGGTAAGATCCTTGAGAGTTTTCGCCCC
GAAGAACGTTTTCCAATGATGAGCACTTTTAAAGTTCTGCTATGTGGCGCGGTATTATCCCGTATTGACG
CCGGGCAAGAGCAACTCGGTCGCCGCATACACTATTCTCAGAATGACTTGGTTGAGTACTCACCAGTCAC
AGAAAAGCATCTTACGGATGGCATGACAGTAAGAGAATTATGCAGTGCTGCCATAACCATGAGTGATAAC
ACTGCGGCCAACTTACTTCTGACAACGATCGGAGGACCGAAGGAGCTAACCGCTTTTTTGCACAACATGG
GGGATCATGTAACTCGCCTTGATCGTTGGGAACCGGAGCTGAATGAAGCCATACCAAACGACGAGCGTGA
CACCACGATGCCTGTAGCGATGGCAACAACGTTGCGCAAACTATTAACTGGCGAACTACTTACTCTAGCT
TCCCGGCAACAATTAATAGACTGGATGGAGGCGGATAAAGTTGCAGGACCACTTCTGCGCTCGGCCCTTC
CGGCTGGCTGGTTTATTGCTGATAAATCCGGAGCCGGTGAGCGTGGTTCTCGCGGTATCATCGCAGCGCT
GGGGCCAGATGGTAAGCCCTCCCGTATCGTAGTTATCTACACGACGGGGAGTCAGGCAACTATGGATGAA
CGAAATAGACAGATCGCTGAGATAGGTGCCTCACTGATTAAGCATTGGTAAGCGGCGCGCCATCGAATGG
CGCAAAACCTTTCGCGGTATGGCATGATAGCGCCCGGAAGAGAGTCAATTCAGGGTGGTGAATATGAAAC
CAGTAACGTTATACGATGTCGCAGAGTATGCCGGTGTCTCTTATCAGACCGTTTCCCGCGTGGTGAACCA
GGCCAGCCACGTTTCTGCGAAAACGCGGGAAAAAGTGGAAGCGGCGATGGCGGAGCTGAATTACATTCCC
AACCGCGTGGCACAACAACTGGCGGGCAAACAGTCGTTGCTGATTGGCGTTGCCACCTCCAGTCTGGCCC
TGCACGCGCCGTCGCAAATTGTCGCGGCGATTAAATCTCGCGCCGATCAACTGGGTGCCAGCGTGGTGGT
GTCGATGGTAGAACGAAGCGGCGTCGAAGCCTGTAAAGCGGCGGTGCACAATCTTCTCGCGCAACGCGTC
AGTGGGCTGATCATTAACTATCCGCTGGATGACCAGGATGCCATTGCTGTGGAAGCTGCCTGCACTAATG
TTCCGGCGTTATTTCTTGATGTCTCTGACCAGACACCCATCAACAGTATTATTTTCTCCCATGAGGACGG
TACGCGACTGGGCGTGGAGCATCTGGTCGCATTGGGTCACCAGCAAATCGCGCTGTTAGCGGGCCCATTA
AGTTCTGTCTCGGCGCGTCTGCGTCTGGCTGGCTGGCATAAATATCTCACTCGCAATCAAATTCAGCCGA
TAGCGGAACGGGAAGGCGACTGGAGTGCCATGTCCGGTTTTCAACAAACCATGCAAATGCTGAATGAGGG
CATCGTTCCCACTGCGATGCTGGTTGCCAACGATCAGATGGCGCTGGGCGCAATGCGCGCCATTACCGAG
TCCGGGCTGCGCGTTGGTGCGGATATCTCGGTAGTGGGATACGACGATACCGAAGATAGCTCATGTTATA
TCCCGCCGTTAACCACCATCAAACAGGATTTTCGCCTGCTGGGGCAAACCAGCGTGGACCGCTTGCTGCA
ACTCTCTCAGGGCCAGGCGGTGAAGGGCAATCAGCTGTTGCCAGTCTCACTGGTGAAAAGAAAAACCACC
CTGGCGCCCAATACGCAAACCGCCTCTCCCCGCGCGTTGGCCGATTCATTAATGCAGCTGGCACGACAGG
TTTCCCGACTGGAAAGCGGGCAGTGA
Features (pLannotate 1.2.2; 14 found; start..end, strand, type, name):
     86..674     +  rep_origin     ori: high-copy-number ColE1/pMB1/pBR322/pUC origin of replication
    899..916     +  terminator     rrnB T2 terminator (fragment): transcription terminator T2 from the E. coli rrnB gene
    941..960     -  CDS            lacZα (fragment): LacZα fragment of β-galactosidase; lacZ fragment
   1423..1441    +  promoter       T7 promoter: promoter for bacteriophage T7 RNA polymerase
   1442..1466    +  protein_bind   lac operator: The lac repressor binds to the lac operator to inhibit transcription in E. coli. This inhibition can be relieved by adding lactose or isopropyl-β-D-thiogalactopyranoside (IPTG). lac repressor encoded by lacI
   1578..1739    +  CDS            spg (fragment): SPG1_STRSG - Experimental evidence at protein level: Swiss-Prot protein existence level 1. Binds to the constant Fc region of IgG with high affinity. From Streptococcus sp. group G.
   1753..1800    +  terminator     T7 terminator: transcription terminator for bacteriophage T7 RNA polymerase
   1860..1900    -  terminator     rrnB T1 terminator (fragment): transcription terminator T1 from the E. coli rrnB gene
   1902..2017    -  ncRNA          5S rRNA: Accession: RF00001 - 5S ribosomal RNA
   2048..2072    +  CDS            KanR (fragment): aminoglycoside phosphotransferase; aph(3')-Ia; confers resistance to kanamycin
   2102..2198    +  promoter       AmpR promoter (fragment): bla
   2201..3061    +  CDS            AmpR: β-lactamase; bla; confers resistance to ampicillin, carbenicillin, and related antibiotics
   3070..3143    +  promoter       lacI promoter (fragment): lacI
   3144..4223    +  CDS            lacI: LACI_ECOLI - Experimental evidence at protein level: Swiss-Prot protein existence level 1. Repressor of the lactose operon. Binds allolactose as an inducer. From Escherichia coli (strain K12).
