[The description below was written by a language model from this plasmid's Addgene catalogue record and pLannotate feature annotations shown in this document.]
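Description:
His-TEV-GB1 Ala34Met is a 4,226 bp bacterial expression plasmid built on the pJexpress414 backbone for producing a point mutant of GB1, the small IgG-binding B1 domain of protein G (spg) from Streptococcus sp. group G. It replicates in E. coli from a high-copy ColE1/pUC-type origin and is selected with ampicillin through a full-length β-lactamase gene driven by its own promoter. Short fragments annotated as lacZα, KanR, 5S rRNA and rrnB T1/T2 terminators appear to be backbone remnants or insulating elements rather than functional genes.

The expression cassette consists of a T7 promoter immediately followed by a lac operator, the roughly 250 bp insert, and a T7 terminator. A plasmid-borne lacI gene with its own promoter supplies lac repressor, so transcription is held off until lactose or IPTG is added, and expression requires a host that provides T7 RNA polymerase. The annotated spg match covers the GB1 domain itself. The sequence between the operator and this match is not annotated, but according to the catalogue fields and the construct name it encodes an N-terminal His tag, and the name indicates a TEV protease site that would allow the tag to be removed after affinity purification. The Ala34Met substitution introduces a methionine at position 34. The associated publication concerns 77Se NMR of selenomethionine, suggesting that this engineered methionine serves as a site for selenomethionine incorporation to probe the local protein environment, though the record itself states only that the plasmid expresses the mutant.
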