Addgene plasmid #128689: His-TEV-GB1 Ala34Met
Purpose: Expresses GB1 Ala34Met mutant
Depositing lab: Sharon Rozovsky. Depositing organization: University of Delaware. Publication: (77)Se NMR Probes the Protein Environment of Selenomethionine. Chen Q, Xu S, Lu X, Boeri MV, Pepelyayeva Y, Diaz EL, Soni SD, Allaire M, Forstner MB, Bahnson BJ, Rozovsky S. J Phys Chem B. 2020 Jan 30;124(4):601-616. doi: 10.1021/acs.jpcb.9b07466. Epub 2020 Jan 7. PubMed 31846581.
Backbone
  Vector backbone: pJexpress414
  Backbone size w/o insert (bp): 3973
  Total vector size (bp): 4226
  Vector type: Bacterial Expression
Growth in bacteria
  Bacterial resistance: Ampicillin, 100 μg/mL
  Growth temperature: 37°C
  Growth strain: DH5alpha
  Copy number: High Copy
Gene/Insert
  Gene/Insert name: spg
  Species: Streptococcus sp. group G
  Insert size (bp): 253
  Promoter: T7
  Tag / fusion protein: His (N terminal on insert)
  Cloning method: Unknown
  Sequencing primers: 5′ T7
Terms and licenses: Academic/Nonprofit Terms; Industry Terms
How to cite: His-TEV-GB1 Ala34Met was a gift from Sharon Rozovsky (Addgene plasmid # 128689 ; http://n2t.net/addgene:128689 ; RRID:Addgene_128689)
