>Addgene plasmid #128689 | His-TEV-GB1 Ala34Met | depositor partial sequence | sequence record 246766 | protein of interest
ATGAGCCATCACCACCACCACCACGACTACGACATTCCGACGACGGAGAACTTGTATTTCCAGGGTCAGT
ACAAACTGATCCTGAATGGCAAGACCCTGAAGGGTGAAACCACCACCGAAGCGGTCGATGCAGCGACGGC
TGAAAAAGTTTTCAAGCAATATATGAACGATAATGGTGTTGACGGCGAGTGGACTTACGATGACGCCACG
AAAACCTTTACCGTGACCGAG
